Addgene plasmid #217436: pLentiCRISPR-v1-sgMTHFD1
Purpose: Lentiviral vector expressing Cas9 and an sgRNA targeting human MTHFD1
Depositing lab: Jason Cantor. Depositing organization: Morgridge Institute for Research. Publication: Conditional lethality profiling reveals anticancer mechanisms of action and drug-nutrient interactions. Flickinger KM, Wilson KM, Rossiter NJ, Hunger AL, Vishwasrao PV, Lee TD, Mellado Fritz CA, Richards RM, Hall MD, Cantor JR. Sci Adv. 2024 Oct 4;10(40):eadq3591. doi: 10.1126/sciadv.adq3591. Epub 2024 Oct 4. PubMed 39365851.
Backbone
  Vector backbone: pLentiCRISPR v1
  Vector type: Mammalian Expression, Lentiviral, CRISPR
  Selectable markers: Puromycin
Growth in bacteria
  Bacterial resistance: Ampicillin, 100 μg/mL
  Growth temperature: 37°C
  Growth strain: NEB Stable
  Copy number: High Copy
Gene/Insert
  Gene/Insert name: sgRNA targeting MTHFD1
  gRNA/shRNA sequence: CAGAAGCAAGTCATGCATCG
  Species: H. sapiens (human)
  Entrez Gene: MTHFD1 (a.k.a. CIMAH, MTHFC, MTHFD)
  Promoter: U6
  Cloning method: Restriction Enzyme; 5′ cloning site BsmBI (destroyed during cloning); 3′ cloning site BsmBI (destroyed during cloning)
  Sequencing primers: 5′ GTTTTAAAATGGACTATCATATGCTTACCG
Terms and licenses: Academic/Nonprofit Terms; Industry Terms: Not Available to Industry
Depositor comments: Please visit https://doi.org/10.1101/2023.06.04.543621 for bioRxiv preprint.
How to cite: pLentiCRISPR-v1-sgMTHFD1 was a gift from Jason Cantor (Addgene plasmid # 217436 ; http://n2t.net/addgene:217436 ; RRID:Addgene_217436)
