[The description below was written by a language model from this plasmid's Addgene catalogue record and pLannotate feature annotations shown in this document.]
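Description:
pLentiCRISPR-v1-sgMTHFD1 is an all-in-one lentiviral CRISPR plasmid built on the pLentiCRISPR v1 backbone, designed to deliver Streptococcus pyogenes Cas9 together with a single guide RNA against human MTHFD1 into mammalian cells. In bacteria it is maintained through a high-copy ColE1/pUC-type origin and selected with ampicillin via the β-lactamase gene. The backbone also carries an f1 origin, an SV40 origin and poly(A) signal, and remnants of a lac/lacZα cloning region flanked by T7 and T3 promoters.

The transfer cassette has a third-generation, self-inactivating layout. An RSV promoter drives a truncated HIV-1 5' LTR to produce the viral genomic RNA in packaging cells, followed by the Ψ packaging signal with a gag fragment, the Rev response element for Rev-dependent nuclear export, a cPPT/CTS element, and a ΔU3 3' LTR that inactivates LTR promoter activity after integration. Within this unit, a human U6 RNA polymerase III promoter transcribes the MTHFD1-targeting spacer fused to the Cas9 guide RNA scaffold; the spacer was inserted between BsmBI sites that were destroyed during cloning. Downstream, an EF-1α core promoter drives the Cas9 coding sequence, annotated as contiguous N- and C-terminal portions that together form the full-length gene. This is followed by a puromycin N-acetyltransferase sequence for selecting transduced cells and a WPRE to enhance transcript expression. The feature table does not annotate the element linking Cas9 to the puromycin marker.

The construct is intended for producing lentivirus to disrupt MTHFD1, a folate one-carbon metabolism gene, in human cells. It was deposited alongside a study of conditional lethality and drug–nutrient interactions in cancer cells.
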