Features (pLannotate 1.2.2; 29 found; start..end, strand, type, name):
      5..231     +  promoter       RSV promoter: Rous sarcoma virus enhancer/promoter
    232..412     +  LTR            5' LTR (truncated): truncated 5' long terminal repeat (LTR) from HIV-1
    459..584     +  misc_feature   HIV-1 Ψ: packaging signal of human immunodeficiency virus type 1
    568..931     +  CDS            HIV-1 gag (fragment): gag protein from human immunodeficiency virus 1; gag
   1077..1310    +  misc_feature   RRE: The Rev response element (RRE) of HIV-1 allows for Rev-dependent mRNA export from the nucleus to the cytoplasm.
   1687..1713    +  CDS            Rev (fragment): human immunodeficiency virus 1 (HIV-1) Rev protein; rev; enhances nuclear export of unspliced and incompletely spliced viral mRNAs
   1717..1957    +  promoter       U6 promoter: RNA polymerase III promoter for human U6 snRNA
   1987..2062    +  misc_RNA       gRNA scaffold: guide RNA scaffold for the Streptococcus pyogenes CRISPR/Cas9 system
   2110..2227    +  misc_feature   cPPT/CTS: central polypurine tract and central termination sequence of HIV-1
   2296..2507    +  promoter       EF-1α core promoter: core promoter for human elongation factor EF-1α
   2611..4212    +  CDS            Cas9(N): N-terminal portion of Streptococcus pyogenes Cas9 (Zetsche et al., 2015)
   4213..6711    +  CDS            Cas9(C): C-terminal portion of Streptococcus pyogenes Cas9 (Zetsche et al., 2015)
   6832..7431    +  CDS            PuroR (fragment): puromycin N-acetyltransferase; pac from Streptomyces; confers resistance to puromycin
   7447..8035    +  misc_feature   WPRE: woodchuck hepatitis virus posttranscriptional regulatory element
   8086..8105    +  misc_feature   cPPT/CTS (fragment): central polypurine tract and central termination sequence of HIV-1
   8107..8340    +  LTR            3' LTR (ΔU3): self-inactivating 3' long terminal repeat (LTR) from HIV-1
   8418..8539    +  polyA_signal   SV40 poly(A) signal: SV40 polyadenylation signal
   8579..8714    +  rep_origin     SV40 ori: SV40 origin of replication
   8735..8753    -  promoter       T7 promoter: promoter for bacteriophage T7 RNA polymerase
   8761..8916    +  CDS            lacZα (fragment): LacZα fragment of β-galactosidase; lacZ fragment
   8921..9349    +  rep_origin     f1 ori (sequence partly withheld): f1 bacteriophage origin of replication; arrow indicates direction of (+) strand synthesis
   9402..9506    +  promoter       AmpR promoter: bla
   9507..10367   +  CDS            AmpR: β-lactamase; bla; confers resistance to ampicillin, carbenicillin, and related antibiotics
  10538..11126   +  rep_origin     ori: high-copy-number ColE1/pMB1/pBR322/pUC origin of replication
  11309..11401   +  CDS            lacI (fragment): lac repressor; lacI; The lac repressor binds to the lac operator to inhibit transcription in E. coli. This inhibition can be relieved by adding lactose or isopropyl-β-D-thiogalactopyranoside (IPTG).
  11414..11435   +  protein_bind   CAP binding site: CAP binding activates transcription in the presence of cAMP. E. coli catabolite activator protein
  11450..11480   +  promoter       lac promoter: promoter for the E. coli lac operon
  11484..11506   +  protein_bind   lac operator (fragment): The lac repressor binds to the lac operator to inhibit transcription in E. coli. This inhibition can be relieved by adding lactose or isopropyl-β-D-thiogalactopyranoside (IPTG). lac repressor encoded by lacI
  11549..11567   +  promoter       T3 promoter: promoter for bacteriophage T3 RNA polymerase
>Addgene plasmid #217436 | pLentiCRISPR-v1-sgMTHFD1 | addgene full sequence | sequence record 429465 | Addgene NGS Result
TTAATGTAGTCTTATGCAATACTCTTGTAGTCTTGCAACATGGTAACGATGAGTTAGCAACATGCCTTAC
AAGGAGAGAAAAAGCACCGTGCATGCCGATTGGTGGAAGTAAGGTGGTACGATCGTGCCTTATTAGGAAG
GCAACAGACGGGTCTGACATGGATTGGACGAACCACTGAATTGCCGCATTGCAGAGATATTGTATTTAAG
TGCCTAGCTCGATACATAAACGGGTCTCTCTGGTTAGACCAGATCTGAGCCTGGGAGCTCTCTGGCTAAC
TAGGGAACCCACTGCTTAAGCCTCAATAAAGCTTGCCTTGAGTGCTTCAAGTAGTGTGTGCCCGTCTGTT
GTGTGACTCTGGTAACTAGAGATCCCTCAGACCCTTTTAGTCAGTGTGGAAAATCTCTAGCAGTGGCGCC
CGAACAGGGACTTGAAAGCGAAAGGGAAACCAGAGGAGCTCTCTCGACGCAGGACTCGGCTTGCTGAAGC
GCGCACGGCAAGAGGCGAGGGGCGGCGACTGGTGAGTACGCCAAAAATTTTGACTAGCGGAGGCTAGAAG
GAGAGAGATGGGTGCGAGAGCGTCAGTATTAAGCGGGGGAGAATTAGATCGCGATGGGAAAAAATTCGGT
TAAGGCCAGGGGGAAAGAAAAAATATAAATTAAAACATATAGTATGGGCAAGCAGGGAGCTAGAACGATT
CGCAGTTAATCCTGGCCTGTTAGAAACATCAGAAGGCTGTAGACAAATACTGGGACAGCTACAACCATCC
CTTCAGACAGGATCAGAAGAACTTAGATCATTATATAATACAGTAGCAACCCTCTATTGTGTGCATCAAA
GGATAGAGATAAAAGACACCAAGGAAGCTTTAGACAAGATAGAGGAAGAGCAAAACAAAAGTAAGACCAC
CGCACAGCAAGCGGCCGCTGATCTTCAGACCTGGAGGAGGAGATATGAGGGACAATTGGAGAAGTGAATT
ATATAAATATAAAGTAGTAAAAATTGAACCATTAGGAGTAGCACCCACCAAGGCAAAGAGAAGAGTGGTG
CAGAGAGAAAAAAGAGCAGTGGGAATAGGAGCTTTGTTCCTTGGGTTCTTGGGAGCAGCAGGAAGCACTA
TGGGCGCAGCGTCAATGACGCTGACGGTACAGGCCAGACAATTATTGTCTGGTATAGTGCAGCAGCAGAA
CAATTTGCTGAGGGCTATTGAGGCGCAACAGCATCTGTTGCAACTCACAGTCTGGGGCATCAAGCAGCTC
CAGGCAAGAATCCTGGCTGTGGAAAGATACCTAAAGGATCAACAGCTCCTGGGGATTTGGGGTTGCTCTG
GAAAACTCATTTGCACCACTGCTGTGCCTTGGAATGCTAGTTGGAGTAATAAATCTCTGGAACAGATTTG
GAATCACACGACCTGGATGGAGTGGGACAGAGAAATTAACAATTACACAAGCTTAATACACTCCTTAATT
GAAGAATCGCAAAACCAGCAAGAAAAGAATGAACAAGAATTATTGGAATTAGATAAATGGGCAAGTTTGT
GGAATTGGTTTAACATAACAAATTGGCTGTGGTATATAAAATTATTCATAATGATAGTAGGAGGCTTGGT
AGGTTTAAGAATAGTTTTTGCTGTACTTTCTATAGTGAATAGAGTTAGGCAGGGATATTCACCATTATCG
TTTCAGACCCACCTCCCAACCCCGAGGGGACCCAGAGAGGGCCTATTTCCCATGATTCCTTCATATTTGC
ATATACGATACAAGGCTGTTAGAGAGATAATTAGAATTAATTTGACTGTAAACACAAAGATATTAGTACA
AAATACGTGACGTAGAAAGTAATAATTTCTTGGGTAGTTTGCAGTTTTAAAATTATGTTTTAAAATGGAC
TATCATATGCTTACCGTAACTTGAAAGTATTTCGATTTCTTGGCTTTATATATCTTGTGGAAAGGACGAA
ACACCGCAGAAGCAAGTCATGCATCGGTTTTAGAGCTAGAAATAGCAAGTTAAAATAAGGCTAGTCCGTT
ATCAACTTGAAAAAGTGGCACCGAGTCGGTGCTTTTTTGAATTCTAGATCTTGAGACAAATGGCAGTATT
CATCCACAATTTTAAAAGAAAAGGGGGGATTGGGGGGTACAGTGCAGGGGAAAGAATAGTAGACATAATA
GCAACAGACATACAAACTAAAGAATTACAAAAACAAATTACAAAAATTCAAAATTTTCGGGTTTATTACA
GGGACAGCAGAGATCCACTTTGGCGCCGGCTCGAGTGGCTCCGGTGCCCGTCAGTGGGCAGAGCGCACAT
CGCCCACAGTCCCCGAGAAGTTGGGGGGAGGGGTCGGCAATTGAACCGGTGCCTAGAGAAGGTGGCGCGG
GGTAAACTGGGAAAGTGATGTCGTGTACTGGCTCCGCCTTTTTCCCGAGGGTGGGGGAGAACCGTATATA
AGTGCAGTAGTCGCCGTGAACGTTCTTTTTCGCAACGGGTTTGCCGCCAGAACACAGGTGTCGTGACGCG
GGATCCGCCACCATGGATTACAAAGACGATGACGATAAGATGGCCCCAAAGAAGAAGCGGAAGGTCGGTA
TCCACGGAGTCCCAGCAGCCGACAAGAAGTACAGCATCGGCCTGGACATCGGCACCAACTCTGTGGGCTG
GGCCGTGATCACCGACGAGTACAAGGTGCCCAGCAAGAAATTCAAGGTGCTGGGCAACACCGACCGGCAC
AGCATCAAGAAGAACCTGATCGGAGCCCTGCTGTTCGACAGCGGCGAAACAGCCGAGGCCACCCGGCTGA
AGAGAACCGCCAGAAGAAGATACACCAGACGGAAGAACCGGATCTGCTATCTGCAAGAGATCTTCAGCAA
CGAGATGGCCAAGGTGGACGACAGCTTCTTCCACAGACTGGAAGAGTCCTTCCTGGTGGAAGAGGATAAG
AAGCACGAGCGGCACCCCATCTTCGGCAACATCGTGGACGAGGTGGCCTACCACGAGAAGTACCCCACCA
TCTACCACCTGAGAAAGAAACTGGTGGACAGCACCGACAAGGCCGACCTGCGGCTGATCTATCTGGCCCT
GGCCCACATGATCAAGTTCCGGGGCCACTTCCTGATCGAGGGCGACCTGAACCCCGACAACAGCGACGTG
GACAAGCTGTTCATCCAGCTGGTGCAGACCTACAACCAGCTGTTCGAGGAAAACCCCATCAACGCCAGCG
GCGTGGACGCCAAGGCCATCCTGTCTGCCAGACTGAGCAAGAGCAGACGGCTGGAAAATCTGATCGCCCA
GCTGCCCGGCGAGAAGAAGAATGGCCTGTTCGGAAACCTGATTGCCCTGAGCCTGGGCCTGACCCCCAAC
TTCAAGAGCAACTTCGACCTGGCCGAGGATGCCAAACTGCAGCTGAGCAAGGACACCTACGACGACGACC
TGGACAACCTGCTGGCCCAGATCGGCGACCAGTACGCCGACCTGTTTCTGGCCGCCAAGAACCTGTCCGA
CGCCATCCTGCTGAGCGACATCCTGAGAGTGAACACCGAGATCACCAAGGCCCCCCTGAGCGCCTCTATG
ATCAAGAGATACGACGAGCACCACCAGGACCTGACCCTGCTGAAAGCTCTCGTGCGGCAGCAGCTGCCTG
AGAAGTACAAAGAGATTTTCTTCGACCAGAGCAAGAACGGCTACGCCGGCTACATTGACGGCGGAGCCAG
CCAGGAAGAGTTCTACAAGTTCATCAAGCCCATCCTGGAAAAGATGGACGGCACCGAGGAACTGCTCGTG
AAGCTGAACAGAGAGGACCTGCTGCGGAAGCAGCGGACCTTCGACAACGGCAGCATCCCCCACCAGATCC
ACCTGGGAGAGCTGCACGCCATTCTGCGGCGGCAGGAAGATTTTTACCCATTCCTGAAGGACAACCGGGA
AAAGATCGAGAAGATCCTGACCTTCCGCATCCCCTACTACGTGGGCCCTCTGGCCAGGGGAAACAGCAGA
TTCGCCTGGATGACCAGAAAGAGCGAGGAAACCATCACCCCCTGGAACTTCGAGGAAGTGGTGGACAAGG
GCGCTTCCGCCCAGAGCTTCATCGAGCGGATGACCAACTTCGATAAGAACCTGCCCAACGAGAAGGTGCT
GCCCAAGCACAGCCTGCTGTACGAGTACTTCACCGTGTATAACGAGCTGACCAAAGTGAAATACGTGACC
GAGGGAATGAGAAAGCCCGCCTTCCTGAGCGGCGAGCAGAAAAAGGCCATCGTGGACCTGCTGTTCAAGA
CCAACCGGAAAGTGACCGTGAAGCAGCTGAAAGAGGACTACTTCAAGAAAATCGAGTGCTTCGACTCCGT
GGAAATCTCCGGCGTGGAAGATCGGTTCAACGCCTCCCTGGGCACATACCACGATCTGCTGAAAATTATC
AAGGACAAGGACTTCCTGGACAATGAGGAAAACGAGGACATTCTGGAAGATATCGTGCTGACCCTGACAC
TGTTTGAGGACAGAGAGATGATCGAGGAACGGCTGAAAACCTATGCCCACCTGTTCGACGACAAAGTGAT
GAAGCAGCTGAAGCGGCGGAGATACACCGGCTGGGGCAGGCTGAGCCGGAAGCTGATCAACGGCATCCGG
GACAAGCAGTCCGGCAAGACAATCCTGGATTTCCTGAAGTCCGACGGCTTCGCCAACAGAAACTTCATGC
AGCTGATCCACGACGACAGCCTGACCTTTAAAGAGGACATCCAGAAAGCCCAGGTGTCCGGCCAGGGCGA
TAGCCTGCACGAGCACATTGCCAATCTGGCCGGCAGCCCCGCCATTAAGAAGGGCATCCTGCAGACAGTG
AAGGTGGTGGACGAGCTCGTGAAAGTGATGGGCCGGCACAAGCCCGAGAACATCGTGATCGAAATGGCCA
GAGAGAACCAGACCACCCAGAAGGGACAGAAGAACAGCCGCGAGAGAATGAAGCGGATCGAAGAGGGCAT
CAAAGAGCTGGGCAGCCAGATCCTGAAAGAACACCCCGTGGAAAACACCCAGCTGCAGAACGAGAAGCTG
TACCTGTACTACCTGCAGAATGGGCGGGATATGTACGTGGACCAGGAACTGGACATCAACCGGCTGTCCG
ACTACGATGTGGACCATATCGTGCCTCAGAGCTTTCTGAAGGACGACTCCATCGACAACAAGGTGCTGAC
CAGAAGCGACAAGAACCGGGGCAAGAGCGACAACGTGCCCTCCGAAGAGGTCGTGAAGAAGATGAAGAAC
TACTGGCGGCAGCTGCTGAACGCCAAGCTGATTACCCAGAGAAAGTTCGACAATCTGACCAAGGCCGAGA
GAGGCGGCCTGAGCGAACTGGATAAGGCCGGCTTCATCAAGAGACAGCTGGTGGAAACCCGGCAGATCAC
AAAGCACGTGGCACAGATCCTGGACTCCCGGATGAACACTAAGTACGACGAGAATGACAAGCTGATCCGG
GAAGTGAAAGTGATCACCCTGAAGTCCAAGCTGGTGTCCGATTTCCGGAAGGATTTCCAGTTTTACAAAG
TGCGCGAGATCAACAACTACCACCACGCCCACGACGCCTACCTGAACGCCGTCGTGGGAACCGCCCTGAT
CAAAAAGTACCCTAAGCTGGAAAGCGAGTTCGTGTACGGCGACTACAAGGTGTACGACGTGCGGAAGATG
ATCGCCAAGAGCGAGCAGGAAATCGGCAAGGCTACCGCCAAGTACTTCTTCTACAGCAACATCATGAACT
TTTTCAAGACCGAGATTACCCTGGCCAACGGCGAGATCCGGAAGCGGCCTCTGATCGAGACAAACGGCGA
AACCGGGGAGATCGTGTGGGATAAGGGCCGGGATTTTGCCACCGTGCGGAAAGTGCTGAGCATGCCCCAA
GTGAATATCGTGAAAAAGACCGAGGTGCAGACAGGCGGCTTCAGCAAAGAGTCTATCCTGCCCAAGAGGA
ACAGCGATAAGCTGATCGCCAGAAAGAAGGACTGGGACCCTAAGAAGTACGGCGGCTTCGACAGCCCCAC
CGTGGCCTATTCTGTGCTGGTGGTGGCCAAAGTGGAAAAGGGCAAGTCCAAGAAACTGAAGAGTGTGAAA
GAGCTGCTGGGGATCACCATCATGGAAAGAAGCAGCTTCGAGAAGAATCCCATCGACTTTCTGGAAGCCA
AGGGCTACAAAGAAGTGAAAAAGGACCTGATCATCAAGCTGCCTAAGTACTCCCTGTTCGAGCTGGAAAA
CGGCCGGAAGAGAATGCTGGCCTCTGCCGGCGAACTGCAGAAGGGAAACGAACTGGCCCTGCCCTCCAAA
TATGTGAACTTCCTGTACCTGGCCAGCCACTATGAGAAGCTGAAGGGCTCCCCCGAGGATAATGAGCAGA
AACAGCTGTTTGTGGAACAGCACAAGCACTACCTGGACGAGATCATCGAGCAGATCAGCGAGTTCTCCAA
GAGAGTGATCCTGGCCGACGCTAATCTGGACAAAGTGCTGTCCGCCTACAACAAGCACCGGGATAAGCCC
ATCAGAGAGCAGGCCGAGAATATCATCCACCTGTTTACCCTGACCAATCTGGGAGCCCCTGCCGCCTTCA
AGTACTTTGACACCACCATCGACCGGAAGAGGTACACCAGCACCAAAGAGGTGCTGGACGCCACCCTGAT
CCACCAGAGCATCACCGGCCTGTACGAGACACGGATCGACCTGTCTCAGCTGGGAGGCGACAAGCGTCCT
GCTGCTACTAAGAAAGCTGGTCAAGCTAAGAAAAAGAAAGCTAGCGGCAGCGGCGCCACCAACTTCAGCC
TGCTGAAGCAGGCCGGCGACGTGGAGGAGAACCCCGGCCCCATGACCGAGTACAAGCCCACGGTGCGCCT
CGCCACCCGCGACGACGTCCCCAGGGCCGTACGCACCCTCGCCGCCGCGTTCGCCGACTACCCCGCCACG
CGCCACACCGTCGATCCGGACCGCCACATCGAGCGGGTCACCGAGCTGCAAGAACTCTTCCTCACGCGCG
TCGGGCTCGACATCGGCAAGGTGTGGGTCGCGGACGACGGCGCCGCGGTGGCGGTCTGGACCACGCCGGA
GAGCGTCGAAGCGGGGGCGGTGTTCGCCGAGATCGGCCCGCGCATGGCCGAGTTGAGCGGTTCCCGGCTG
GCCGCGCAGCAACAGATGGAAGGCCTCCTGGCGCCGCACCGGCCCAAGGAGCCCGCGTGGTTCCTGGCCA
CCGTCGGAGTCTCGCCCGACCACCAGGGCAAGGGTCTGGGCAGCGCCGTCGTGCTCCCCGGAGTGGAGGC
GGCCGAGCGCGCCGGGGTGCCCGCCTTCCTGGAGACCTCCGCGCCCCGCAACCTCCCCTTCTACGAGCGG
CTCGGCTTCACCGTCACCGCCGACGTCGAGGTGCCCGAAGGACCGCGCACCTGGTGCATGACCCGCAAGC
CCGGTGCCTGAACGCGTTAAGTCGACAATCAACCTCTGGATTACAAAATTTGTGAAAGATTGACTGGTAT
TCTTAACTATGTTGCTCCTTTTACGCTATGTGGATACGCTGCTTTAATGCCTTTGTATCATGCTATTGCT
TCCCGTATGGCTTTCATTTTCTCCTCCTTGTATAAATCCTGGTTGCTGTCTCTTTATGAGGAGTTGTGGC
CCGTTGTCAGGCAACGTGGCGTGGTGTGCACTGTGTTTGCTGACGCAACCCCCACTGGTTGGGGCATTGC
CACCACCTGTCAGCTCCTTTCCGGGACTTTCGCTTTCCCCCTCCCTATTGCCACGGCGGAACTCATCGCC
GCCTGCCTTGCCCGCTGCTGGACAGGGGCTCGGCTGTTGGGCACTGACAATTCCGTGGTGTTGTCGGGGA
AATCATCGTCCTTTCCTTGGCTGCTCGCCTGTGTTGCCACCTGGATTCTGCGCGGGACGTCCTTCTGCTA
CGTCCCTTCGGCCCTCAATCCAGCGGACCTTCCTTCCCGCGGCCTGCTGCCGGCTCTGCGGCCTCTTCCG
CGTCTTCGCCTTCGCCCTCAGACGAGTCGGATCTCCCTTTGGGCCGCCTCCCCGCGTCGACTTTAAGACC
AATGACTTACAAGGCAGCTGTAGATCTTAGCCACTTTTTAAAAGAAAAGGGGGGACTGGAAGGGCTAATT
CACTCCCAACGAAGACAAGATCTGCTTTTTGCTTGTACTGGGTCTCTCTGGTTAGACCAGATCTGAGCCT
GGGAGCTCTCTGGCTAACTAGGGAACCCACTGCTTAAGCCTCAATAAAGCTTGCCTTGAGTGCTTCAAGT
AGTGTGTGCCCGTCTGTTGTGTGACTCTGGTAACTAGAGATCCCTCAGACCCTTTTAGTCAGTGTGGAAA
ATCTCTAGCAGTACGTATAGTAGTTCATGTCATCTTATTATTCAGTATTTATAACTTGCAAAGAAATGAA
TATCAGAGAGTGAGAGGAACTTGTTTATTGCAGCTTATAATGGTTACAAATAAAGCAATAGCATCACAAA
TTTCACAAATAAAGCATTTTTTTCACTGCATTCTAGTTGTGGTTTGTCCAAACTCATCAATGTATCTTAT
CATGTCTGGCTCTAGCTATCCCGCCCCTAACTCCGCCCATCCCGCCCCTAACTCCGCCCAGTTCCGCCCA
TTCTCCGCCCCATGGCTGACTAATTTTTTTTATTTATGCAGAGGCCGAGGCCGCCTCGGCCTCTGAGCTA
TTCCAGAAGTAGTGAGGAGGCTTTTTTGGAGGCCTAGGGACGTACCCAATTCGCCCTATAGTGAGTCGTA
TTACGCGCGCTCACTGGCCGTCGTTTTACAACGTCGTGACTGGGAAAACCCTGGCGTTACCCAACTTAAT
CGCCTTGCAGCACATCCCCCTTTCGCCAGCTGGCGTAATAGCGAAGAGGCCCGCACCGATCGCCCTTCCC
AACAGTTGCGCAGCCTGAATGGCGAATGGG
[124 nt withheld, positions 8921-9044]
C
[91 nt withheld, positions 9046-9136]
A
[49 nt withheld, positions 9138-9186]
CCTTTGACGTTGGAGTCCACGTTCTTT
[37 nt withheld, positions 9214-9250]
ACCCTATCTCGGTCTATTCTTTTGATTTATAAGGGATTTTGCCGATTTCGGCCTATTGGTTAAAAAATGA
GCTGATTTAACAAAAATTTAACGCGAATTTTAACAAAATATTAACGCTTACAATTTAGGTGGCACTTTTC
GGGGAAATGTGCGCGGAACCCCTATTTGTTTATTTTTCTAAATACATTCAAATATGTATCCGCTCATGAG
ACAATAACCCTGATAAATGCTTCAATAATATTGAAAAAGGAAGAGTATGAGTATTCAACATTTCCGTGTC
GCCCTTATTCCCTTTTTTGCGGCATTTTGCCTTCCTGTTTTTGCTCACCCAGAAACGCTGGTGAAAGTAA
AAGATGCTGAAGATCAGTTGGGTGCACGAGTGGGTTACATCGAACTGGATCTCAACAGCGGTAAGATCCT
TGAGAGTTTTCGCCCCGAAGAACGTTTTCCAATGATGAGCACTTTTAAAGTTCTGCTATGTGGCGCGGTA
TTATCCCGTATTGACGCCGGGCAAGAGCAACTCGGTCGCCGCATACACTATTCTCAGAATGACTTGGTTG
AGTACTCACCAGTCACAGAAAAGCATCTTACGGATGGCATGACAGTAAGAGAATTATGCAGTGCTGCCAT
AACCATGAGTGATAACACTGCGGCCAACTTACTTCTGACAACGATCGGAGGACCGAAGGAGCTAACCGCT
TTTTTGCACAACATGGGGGATCATGTAACTCGCCTTGATCGTTGGGAACCGGAGCTGAATGAAGCCATAC
CAAACGACGAGCGTGACACCACGATGCCTGTAGCAATGGCAACAACGTTGCGCAAACTATTAACTGGCGA
ACTACTTACTCTAGCTTCCCGGCAACAATTAATAGACTGGATGGAGGCGGATAAAGTTGCAGGACCACTT
CTGCGCTCGGCCCTTCCGGCTGGCTGGTTTATTGCTGATAAATCTGGAGCCGGTGAGCGTGGGTCTCGCG
GTATCATTGCAGCACTGGGGCCAGATGGTAAGCCCTCCCGTATCGTAGTTATCTACACGACGGGGAGTCA
GGCAACTATGGATGAACGAAATAGACAGATCGCTGAGATAGGTGCCTCACTGATTAAGCATTGGTAACTG
TCAGACCAAGTTTACTCATATATACTTTAGATTGATTTAAAACTTCATTTTTAATTTAAAAGGATCTAGG
TGAAGATCCTTTTTGATAATCTCATGACCAAAATCCCTTAACGTGAGTTTTCGTTCCACTGAGCGTCAGA
CCCCGTAGAAAAGATCAAAGGATCTTCTTGAGATCCTTTTTTTCTGCGCGTAATCTGCTGCTTGCAAACA
AAAAAACCACCGCTACCAGCGGTGGTTTGTTTGCCGGATCAAGAGCTACCAACTCTTTTTCCGAAGGTAA
CTGGCTTCAGCAGAGCGCAGATACCAAATACTGTTCTTCTAGTGTAGCCGTAGTTAGGCCACCACTTCAA
GAACTCTGTAGCACCGCCTACATACCTCGCTCTGCTAATCCTGTTACCAGTGGCTGCTGCCAGTGGCGAT
AAGTCGTGTCTTACCGGGTTGGACTCAAGACGATAGTTACCGGATAAGGCGCAGCGGTCGGGCTGAACGG
GGGGTTCGTGCACACAGCCCAGCTTGGAGCGAACGACCTACACCGAACTGAGATACCTACAGCGTGAGCT
ATGAGAAAGCGCCACGCTTCCCGAAGGGAGAAAGGCGGACAGGTATCCGGTAAGCGGCAGGGTCGGAACA
GGAGAGCGCACGAGGGAGCTTCCAGGGGGAAACGCCTGGTATCTTTATAGTCCTGTCGGGTTTCGCCACC
TCTGACTTGAGCGTCGATTTTTGTGATGCTCGTCAGGGGGGCGGAGCCTATGGAAAAACGCCAGCAACGC
GGCCTTTTTACGGTTCCTGGCCTTTTGCTGGCCTTTTGCTCACATGTTCTTTCCTGCGTTATCCCCTGAT
TCTGTGGATAACCGTATTACCGCCTTTGAGTGAGCTGATACCGCTCGCCGCAGCCGAACGACCGAGCGCA
GCGAGTCAGTGAGCGAGGAAGCGGAAGAGCGCCCAATACGCAAACCGCCTCTCCCCGCGCGTTGGCCGAT
TCATTAATGCAGCTGGCACGACAGGTTTCCCGACTGGAAAGCGGGCAGTGAGCGCAACGCAATTAATGTG
AGTTAGCTCACTCATTAGGCACCCCAGGCTTTACACTTTATGCTTCCGGCTCGTATGTTGTGTGGAATTG
TGAGCGGATAACAATTTCACACAGGAAACAGCTATGACCATGATTACGCCAAGCGCGCAATTAACCCTCA
CTAAAGGGAACAAAAGCTGGAGCTGCAAGC
